>Addgene plasmid #204575 | pGFP-p62 var2 | addgene full sequence | sequence record 405568 | Addgene NGS Result
TAGTTATTAATAGTAATCAATTACGGGGTCATTAGTTCATAGCCCATATATGGAGTTCCGCGTTACATAA
CTTACGGTAAATGGCCCGCCTGGCTGACCGCCCAACGACCCCCGCCCATTGACGTCAATAATGACGTATG
TTCCCATAGTAACGCCAATAGGGACTTTCCATTGACGTCAATGGGTGGAGTATTTACGGTAAACTGCCCA
CTTGGCAGTACATCAAGTGTATCATATGCCAAGTACGCCCCCTATTGACGTCAATGACGGTAAATGGCCC
GCCTGGCATTATGCCCAGTACATGACCTTATGGGACTTTCCTACTTGGCAGTACATCTACGTATTAGTCA
TCGCTATTACCATGGTGATGCGGTTTTGGCAGTACATCAATGGGCGTGGATAGCGGTTTGACTCACGGGG
ATTTCCAAGTCTCCACCCCATTGACGTCAATGGGAGTTTGTTTTGGCACCAAAATCAACGGGACTTTCCA
AAATGTCGTAACAACTCCGCCCCATTGACGCAAATGGGCGGTAGGCGTGTACGGTGGGAGGTCTATATAA
GCAGAGCTGGTTTAGTGAACCGTCAGATCCGCTAGCGCTACCGGTCGCCACCATGGTGAGCAAGGGCGAG
GAGCTGTTCACCGGGGTGGTGCCCATCCTGGTCGAGCTGGACGGCGACGTAAACGGCCACAAGTTCAGCG
TGTCCGGCGAGGGCGAGGGCGATGCCACCTACGGCAAGCTGACCCTGAAGTTCATCTGCACCACCGGCAA
GCTGCCCGTGCCCTGGCCCACCCTCGTGACCACCCTGACCTACGGCGTGCAGTGCTTCAGCCGCTACCCC
GACCACATGAAGCAGCACGACTTCTTCAAGTCCGCCATGCCCGAAGGCTACGTCCAGGAGCGCACCATCT
TCTTCAAGGACGACGGCAACTACAAGACCCGCGCCGAGGTGAAGTTCGAGGGCGACACCCTGGTGAACCG
CATCGAGCTGAAGGGCATCGACTTCAAGGAGGACGGCAACATCCTGGGGCACAAGCTGGAGTACAACTAC
AACAGCCACAACGTCTATATCATGGCCGACAAGCAGAAGAACGGCATCAAGGTGAACTTCAAGATCCGCC
ACAACATCGAGGACGGCAGCGTGCAGCTCGCCGACCACTACCAGCAGAACACCCCCATCGGCGACGGCCC
CGTGCTGCTGCCCGACAACCACTACCTGAGCACCCAGTCCGCCCTGAGCAAAGACCCCAACGAGAAGCGC
GATCACATGGTCCTGCTGGAGTTCGTGACCGCCGCCGGGATCACTCTCGGCATGGACGAGCTGTACAAGT
CCGGACTCAGATCTATGGCGTCGTTCACGGTGAAGGCCTATCTTCTGGGCAAGGAGGAGGCGACCCGCGA
GATCCGCCGCTTCAGCTTCTGCTTCAGCCCGGAGCCGGAGGCGGAAGCCCAAGCCGCGGCCGGCCCGGGG
CCCTGCGAGAGGCTGCTGAGCCGAGTGGCTGTGCTGTTCCCCACGCTGAGGCCTGGCGGCTTCCAGGCGC
ACTACCGCGATGAGGATGGGGACTTGGTTGCCTTTTCCAGTGATGAGGAGCTGACAATGGCTATGTCCTA
TGTGAAAGATGACATCTTCCGCATCTACATTAAAGAGAAGAAGGAGTGCCGGCGGGAACATCGCCCACCA
TGTGCTCAGGAGGCACCCCGAAACATGGTGCACCCCAATGTGATCTGTGATGGTTGCAACGGGCCTGTGG
TGGGAACTCGCTATAAGTGCAGTGTGTGCCCAGACTACGACCTGTGCAGCGTGTGCGAGGGGAAGGGCCT
GCACAGGGAACACAGCAAGCTCATCTTTCCCAACCCCTTTGGCCACCTCTCTGATAGCTTCTCTCATAGC
CGCTGGCTTCGGAAGCTGAAACATGGACACTTTGGCTGGCCTGGCTGGGAGATGGGCCCACCGGGGAACT
GGAGCCCACGTCCTCCTCGTGCAGGGGATGGCCGCCCTTGCCCTACAGCTGAGTCAGCTTCTGCTCCACC
AGAAGATCCCAATGTCAATTTCCTGAAGAATGTGGGGGAGAGTGTGGCAGCTGCCCTCAGCCCTCTAGGC
ATTGAGGTTGACATTGATGTGGAACATGGAGGGAAGAGAAGCCGCCTGACACCCACTACCCCAGAAAGTT
CCAGCACAGGCACAGAAGACAAGAGTAACACTCAGCCAAGCAGCTGCTCTTCGGAAGTCAGCAAACCTGA
CGGGGCTGGGGAGGGCCCTGCTCAGTCTCTGACAGAGCAAATGAAAAAGATAGCCTTGGAGTCGGTGGGA
CAGCCAGAGGAACAGATGGAGTCGGGAAACTGCTCAGGAGGAGACGATGACTGGACACATTTGTCTTCAA
AAGAAGTGGACCCATCTACAGAGGCTGATCCCCGGCTGATTGAGTCCCTCTCCCAGATGCTGTCCATGGG
TTTCTCGGATGAAGGCGGCTGGCTCACCAGGCTCCTACAGACCAAGAATTACGACATCGGGGCTGCTCTG
GACACGATCCAGTATTCGAAGCACCCTCCACCATTGTGACTCGACGGTACCGCGGGCCCGGGATCCACCG
GATCTAGATAACTGATCATAATCAGCCATACCACATTTGTAGAGGTTTTACTTGCTTTAAAAAACCTCCC
ACACCTCCCCCTGAACCTGAAACATAAAATGAATGCAATTGTTGTTGTTAACTTGTTTATTGCAGCTTAT
AATGGTTACAAATAAAGCAATAGCATCACAAATTTCACAAATAAAGCATTTTTTTCACTGCATTCTAGTT
GTGGTTTGTCCAAACTCATCAATGTATCTTAACGCGTAAATTGTAAGCGTTAATATTTTGTTAAAATTCG
CGTTAAATTTTTGTTAAATCAGCTCATTTTTTAACCAATAGGCCGAAATCGGCAAAATCCCTTATAAATC
AAAAGAATAGACCGAGATAGGGT
[37 nt withheld, positions 2964-3000]
AAAGAACGTGGACTCCAACGTCAAAGG
[49 nt withheld, positions 3028-3076]
T
[91 nt withheld, positions 3078-3168]
G
[124 nt withheld, positions 3170-3293]
CAGGTGGCACTTTTCGGGGAAATGTGCGCGGAACCCCTATTTGTTTATTTTTCTAAATACATTCAAATAT
GTATCCGCTCATGAGACAATAACCCTGATAAATGCTTCAATAATATTGAAAAAGGAAGAGTCCTGAGGCG
GAAAGAACCAGCTGTGGAATGTGTGTCAGTTAGGGTGTGGAAAGTCCCCAGGCTCCCCAGCAGGCAGAAG
TATGCAAAGCATGCATCTCAATTAGTCAGCAACCAGGTGTGGAAAGTCCCCAGGCTCCCCAGCAGGCAGA
AGTATGCAAAGCATGCATCTCAATTAGTCAGCAACCATAGTCCCGCCCCTAACTCCGCCCATCCCGCCCC
TAACTCCGCCCAGTTCCGCCCATTCTCCGCCCCATGGCTGACTAATTTTTTTTATTTATGCAGAGGCCGA
GGCCGCCTCGGCCTCTGAGCTATTCCAGAAGTAGTGAGGAGGCTTTTTTGGAGGCCTAGGCTTTTGCAAA
GATCGATCAAGAGACAGGATGAGGATCGTTTCGCATGATTGAACAAGATGGATTGCACGCAGGTTCTCCG
GCCGCTTGGGTGGAGAGGCTATTCGGCTATGACTGGGCACAACAGACAATCGGCTGCTCTGATGCCGCCG
TGTTCCGGCTGTCAGCGCAGGGGCGCCCGGTTCTTTTTGTCAAGACCGACCTGTCCGGTGCCCTGAATGA
ACTGCAAGACGAGGCAGCGCGGCTATCGTGGCTGGCCACGACGGGCGTTCCTTGCGCAGCTGTGCTCGAC
GTTGTCACTGAAGCGGGAAGGGACTGGCTGCTATTGGGCGAAGTGCCGGGGCAGGATCTCCTGTCATCTC
ACCTTGCTCCTGCCGAGAAAGTATCCATCATGGCTGATGCAATGCGGCGGCTGCATACGCTTGATCCGGC
TACCTGCCCATTCGACCACCAAGCGAAACATCGCATCGAGCGAGCACGTACTCGGATGGAAGCCGGTCTT
GTCGATCAGGATGATCTGGACGAAGAGCATCAGGGGCTCGCGCCAGCCGAACTGTTCGCCAGGCTCAAGG
CGAGCATGCCCGACGGCGAGGATCTCGTCGTGACCCATGGCGATGCCTGCTTGCCGAATATCATGGTGGA
AAATGGCCGCTTTTCTGGATTCATCGACTGTGGCCGGCTGGGTGTGGCGGACCGCTATCAGGACATAGCG
TTGGCTACCCGTGATATTGCTGAAGAGCTTGGCGGCGAATGGGCTGACCGCTTCCTCGTGCTTTACGGTA
TCGCCGCTCCCGATTCGCAGCGCATCGCCTTCTATCGCCTTCTTGACGAGTTCTTCTGAGCGGGACTCTG
GGGTTCGAAATGACCGACCAAGCGACGCCCAACCTGCCATCACGAGATTTCGATTCCACCGCCGCCTTCT
ATGAAAGGTTGGGCTTCGGAATCGTTTTCCGGGACGCCGGCTGGATGATCCTCCAGCGCGGGGATCTCAT
GCTGGAGTTCTTCGCCCACCCTAGGGGGAGGCTAACTGAAACACGGAAGGAGACAATACCGGAAGGAACC
CGCGCTATGACGGCAATAAAAAGACAGAATAAAACGCACGGTGTTGGGTCGTTTGTTCATAAACGCGGGG
TTCGGTCCCAGGGCTGGCACTCTGTCGATACCCCACCGAGACCCCATTGGGGCCAATACGCCCGCGTTTC
TTCCTTTTCCCCACCCCACCCCCCAAGTTCGGGTGAAGGCCCAGGGCTCGCAGCCAACGTCGGGGCGGCA
GGCCCTGCCATAGCCTCAGGTTACTCATATATACTTTAGATTGATTTAAAACTTCATTTTTAATTTAAAA
GGATCTAGGTGAAGATCCTTTTTGATAATCTCATGACCAAAATCCCTTAACGTGAGTTTTCGTTCCACTG
AGCGTCAGACCCCGTAGAAAAGATCAAAGGATCTTCTTGAGATCCTTTTTTTCTGCGCGTAATCTGCTGC
TTGCAAACAAAAAAACCACCGCTACCAGCGGTGGTTTGTTTGCCGGATCAAGAGCTACCAACTCTTTTTC
CGAAGGTAACTGGCTTCAGCAGAGCGCAGATACCAAATACTGTTCTTCTAGTGTAGCCGTAGTTAGGCCA
CCACTTCAAGAACTCTGTAGCACCGCCTACATACCTCGCTCTGCTAATCCTGTTACCAGTGGCTGCTGCC
AGTGGCGATAAGTCGTGTCTTACCGGGTTGGACTCAAGACGATAGTTACCGGATAAGGCGCAGCGGTCGG
GCTGAACGGGGGGTTCGTGCACACAGCCCAGCTTGGAGCGAACGACCTACACCGAACTGAGATACCTACA
GCGTGAGCTATGAGAAAGCGCCACGCTTCCCGAAGGGAGAAAGGCGGACAGGTATCCGGTAAGCGGCAGG
GTCGGAACAGGAGAGCGCACGAGGGAGCTTCCAGGGGGAAACGCCTGGTATCTTTATAGTCCTGTCGGGT
TTCGCCACCTCTGACTTGAGCGTCGATTTTTGTGATGCTCGTCAGGGGGGCGGAGCCTATGGAAAAACGC
CAGCAACGCGGCCTTTTTACGGTTCCTGGCCTTTTGCTGGCCTTTTGCTCACATGTTCTTTCCTGCGTTA
TCCCCTGATTCTGTGGATAACCGTATTACCGCCATGCAT
Features (pLannotate 1.2.2; 15 found; start..end, strand, type, name):
     61..364     +  enhancer       CMV enhancer: human cytomegalovirus immediate early enhancer
    365..568     +  promoter       CMV promoter: human cytomegalovirus (CMV) immediate early promoter
    613..1329    +  CDS            EGFP: EGFP is a basic (constitutively fluorescent) green fluorescent protein published in 1996, derived from Aequorea victoria. It is reported to be a rapidly-maturing weak dimer with moderate acid sensitivity.
   1345..2556    +  CDS            Sqstm1 (fragment): SQSTM_MOUSE - Also known as A170, STAP. Experimental evidence at protein level: Swiss-Prot protein existence level 1. Autophagy receptor required for selective macroautophagy (aggrephagy). Functions as a bridge between polyubiquitinated cargo and autophagosomes. Interacts directly with both the cargo to become degraded and an autophagy modifier of the MAP1 LC3 family. Required both for the formation and autophagic degradation of polyubiquitin- containing bodies, called ALIS (aggresome-like induced structures) and links ALIS to the autophagic machinery. Involved in midbody ring degradation (By
   2561..2586    +  misc_feature   MCS (fragment): multiple cloning site
   2603..2687    +  CDS            large T antigen (fragment): large T antigen from SV40 (simian virus 40)
   2710..2831    +  polyA_signal   SV40 poly(A) signal: SV40 polyadenylation signal
   2865..3293    -  rep_origin     f1 ori (sequence partly withheld): f1 bacteriophage origin of replication; arrow indicates direction of (+) strand synthesis
   3320..3424    +  promoter       AmpR promoter: bla
   3426..3783    +  promoter       SV40 promoter: SV40 enhancer and early promoter
   3818..4612    +  CDS            NeoR/KanR: aminoglycoside phosphotransferase from Tn5; aph(3')-II (or nptII); confers resistance to neomycin, kanamycin, and G418 (Geneticin®)
   4633..4785    +  CDS            ble (fragment): BLE_KLEPN - Experimental evidence at protein level: Swiss-Prot protein existence level 1. Binding protein with a strong affinity to the bleomycin family of antibiotics. Binds to CL990; an antimitotic-antibiotic compound. From Klebsiella pneumoniae.
   4844..4891    +  polyA_signal   HSV TK poly(A) signal: herpes simplex virus thymidine kinase polyadenylation signal (Cole and Stacy, 1985)
   4982..4998    -  polyA_signal   bGH poly(A) signal (fragment): bovine growth hormone polyadenylation signal
   5220..5808    +  rep_origin     ori: high-copy-number ColE1/pMB1/pBR322/pUC origin of replication
