[The description below was written by a language model from this plasmid's Addgene catalogue record and pLannotate feature annotations shown in this document.]
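Description:
pGFP-p62 var2 is a mammalian expression plasmid built on the pEGFP-C2 backbone that produces mouse p62/Sqstm1 splice variant 2 fused to the C-terminus of EGFP. The sequenced construct is about 5.9 kb. It is maintained in E. coli at high copy through a ColE1/pUC-type origin and selected with kanamycin. An f1 phage origin is also present, a standard backbone element that permits single-stranded DNA production.

Expression of the fusion is driven by the human cytomegalovirus immediate-early enhancer and promoter. This is followed by the EGFP coding sequence, a short linker, and the Sqstm1 open reading frame of roughly 1.2 kb. The annotation software labels the Sqstm1 sequence a fragment relative to the canonical mouse protein, which is consistent with it being a splice variant, although the record does not say which residues differ and lists no engineered mutation. The restriction sites used for cloning are not recorded, and only a remnant of the multiple cloning site remains downstream of the insert. Transcripts end at the SV40 polyadenylation signal.

A second cassette carries the Tn5 NeoR/KanR gene. It is preceded by a bacterial (bla) promoter and the SV40 enhancer/early promoter and terminated by the HSV TK poly(A) signal, so the same gene gives kanamycin resistance in bacteria and G418 resistance in transfected mammalian cells. The short ble, large T antigen and bGH poly(A) matches appear to be incidental backbone fragments rather than functional parts.

p62 is a selective autophagy receptor that links polyubiquitinated cargo to LC3-family proteins. The associated study concerns negative regulation of the Keap1-Nrf2 pathway by a p62 splice variant. The plasmid is therefore suited to visualising the localisation of this isoform and testing its function in mammalian cells.
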