Addgene plasmid #204575: pGFP-p62 var2
Purpose: Expresses GFP-p62 var2 in mammalian cells
Depositing lab: Masaaki Komatsu. Depositing organization: Juntendo University. Publication: Negative regulation of the Keap1-Nrf2 pathway by a p62/Sqstm1 splicing variant. Kageyama S, Saito T, Obata M, Koide RH, Ichimura Y, Komatsu M. Mol Cell Biol. 2018 Jan 16. pii: MCB.00642-17. doi: 10.1128/MCB.00642-17. PubMed 29339380.
Backbone
  Vector backbone: pEGFP-C2
  Vector type: Mammalian Expression
Growth in bacteria
  Bacterial resistance: Kanamycin, 50 μg/mL
  Growth temperature: 37°C
  Growth strain: DH5alpha
  Copy number: High Copy
Gene/Insert
  Gene/Insert name: p62
  Species: M. musculus (mouse)
  Mutation: None
  Entrez Gene: Sqstm1 (a.k.a. A170, OSF-6, Osi, STAP, STONE14, p62)
  Cloning method: Restriction Enzyme; 5′ cloning site Unknown (unknown if destroyed); 3′ cloning site Unknown (unknown if destroyed)
Terms and licenses: Academic/Nonprofit Terms; Industry Terms: Not Available to Industry
How to cite: pGFP-p62 var2 was a gift from Masaaki Komatsu (Addgene plasmid # 204575 ; http://n2t.net/addgene:204575 ; RRID:Addgene_204575)
