>Addgene plasmid #204575 | pGFP-p62 var2 | depositor partial sequence | sequence record 397102 | pGFP-p62 var2 sequence 1215 bps
ATGGCGTCGTTCACGGTGAAGGCCTATCTTCTGGGCAAGGAGGAGGCGACCCGCGAGATCCGCCGCTTCA
GCTTCTGCTTCAGCCCGGAGCCGGAGGCGGAAGCCCAAGCCGCGGCCGGCCCGGGGCCCTGCGAGAGGCT
GCTGAGCCGAGTGGCTGTGCTGTTCCCCACGCTGAGGCCTGGCGGCTTCCAGGCGCACTACCGCGATGAG
GATGGGGACTTGGTTGCCTTTTCCAGTGATGAGGAGCTGACAATGGCTATGTCCTATGTGAAAGATGACA
TCTTCCGCATCTACATTAAAGAGAAGAAGGAGTGCCGGCGGGAACATCGCCCACCATGTGCTCAGGAGGC
ACCCCGAAACATGGTGCACCCCAATGTGATCTGTGATGGTTGCAACGGGCCTGTGGTGGGAACTCGCTAT
AAGTGCAGTGTGTGCCCAGACTACGACCTGTGCAGCGTGTGCGAGGGGAAGGGCCTGCACAGGGAACACA
GCAAGCTCATCTTTCCCAACCCCTTTGGCCACCTCTCTGATAGCTTCTCTCATAGCCGCTGGCTTCGGAA
GCTGAAACATGGACACTTTGGCTGGCCTGGCTGGGAGATGGGCCCACCGGGGAACTGGAGCCCACGTCCT
CCTCGTGCAGGGGATGGCCGCCCTTGCCCTACAGCTGAGTCAGCTTCTGCTCCACCAGAAGATCCCAATG
TCAATTTCCTGAAGAATGTGGGGGAGAGTGTGGCAGCTGCCCTCAGCCCTCTAGGCATTGAGGTTGACAT
TGATGTGGAACATGGAGGGAAGAGAAGCCGCCTGACACCCACTACCCCAGAAAGTTCCAGCACAGGCACA
GAAGACAAGAGTAACACTCAGCCAAGCAGCTGCTCTTCGGAAGTCAGCAAACCTGACGGGGCTGGGGAGG
GCCCTGCTCAGTCTCTGACAGAGCAAATGAAAAAGATAGCCTTGGAGTCGGTGGGACAGCCAGAGGAACA
GATGGAGTCGGGAAACTGCTCAGGAGGAGACGATGACTGGACACATTTGTCTTCAAAAGAAGTGGACCCA
TCTACAGAGGCTGATCCCCGGCTGATTGAGTCCCTCTCCCAGATGCTGTCCATGGGTTTCTCGGATGAAG
GCGGCTGGCTCACCAGGCTCCTACAGACCAAGAATTACGACATCGGGGCTGCTCTGGACACGATCCAGTA
TTCGAAGCACCCTCCACCATTGTGA
